>Addgene plasmid #185040 | pRAR116 | addgene full sequence | sequence record 363333 | Addgene NGS Result
ACTTTATGCTTCCGGCTGAATTCTAAAGATCTCGGCAAGGCATGAAACAGCACATCGCCAATCGGATGAT
GATAGTAATCTGCCGCCCATAGCAGCAATCGCCAGACGGAGTGAGTAAACACCGGCTCACTATCCAGCAC
TTCGACTACCGCTTTTAGCTCATTGAGCGGCAGTTCGCTGGCATCGCTAACTGATACCACAATCCCGATG
CGCTCCTGCTGTTTGCCAAACGGCACGCGCACGCGACACCCAGCTTTAACCGTCATGCCTTCTGGCAGCA
GATAGTCAAAGGTACGAGGAAGCGGAACGGGCAAGGCAACGTGGGCAACGGGCATAGCATCATCCTGACT
TGAAATTCGGTGGGTTAGTATACACATTGCCGTAGAAGAGTGCGGATCAGTTTGCATACGCTGGTTAATT
TCTGTATGATTTCGCGCCTTCGTACGAAATGATCGTATTGAAGCTATACTTTTAACATCGCGTGGTGTCC
GGCGTTAGGGCCGGAAGAGCGACGCGGCCTTAAACCGAGGTTTTCCCATGAAAAAAGATATTCACCCGAA
ATACGAAGAAATTACTGCTAGCTGCTCTTGCGGTAACGTAATGAAAATCCGCTCCACCGTTGGTCATGGT
GGTGGTGGTATGAGCAAAGGAGAAGAACTTTTCACTGGAGTTGTCCCAATTCTTGTTGAATTAGATGGTG
ATGTTAATGGGCACAAATTTTCTGTCCGTGGAGAGGGTGAAGGTGATGCTACAAACGGAAAACTCACCCT
TAAATTTATTTGCACTACTGGAAAACTACCTGTTCCGTGGCCAACACTTGTCACTACTCTGACCTATGGT
GTTCAATGCTTTTCCCGTTATCCGGATCACATGAAACGGCATGACTTTTTCAAGAGTGCCATGCCCGAAG
GTTATGTACAGGAACGCACTATATCTTTCAAAGATGACGGGACCTACAAGACGCGTGCTGAAGTCAAGTT
TGAAGGTGATACCCTTGTTAATCGTATCGAGTTAAAGGGTATTGATTTTAAAGAAGATGGAAACATTCTT
GGACACAAACTCGAGTACAACTTTAACTCACACAATGTATACATCACGGCAGACAAACAAAAGAATGGAA
TCAAAGCTAACTTCAAAATTCGCCACAACGTTGAAGATGGTTCCGTTCAACTAGCAGACCATTATCAACA
AAATACTCCAATTGGCGATGGCCCTGTCCTTTTACCAGACAACCATTACCTGTCGACACAATCTGTCCTT
TCGAAAGATCCCAACGAAAAGCGTGACCACATGGTCCTTCTTGAGTTTGTAACTGCTGCTGGGATTACAC
ATGGCATGGATGAGCTCTACAAATAAGGATCTGAAGCTTGGGCCCGAACAAAAACTCATCTCAGAAGAGG
ATCTGAATAGCGCCGTCGACCATCATCATCATCATCATTGAGTTTAAACGGTCTCCAGCTTGGCTGTTTT
GGCGGATGAGAGAAGATTTTCAGCCTGATACAGATTAAATCAGAACGCAGAAGCGGTCTGATAAAACAGA
ATTTGCCTGGCGGCAGTAGCGCGGTGGTCCCACCTGACCCCATGCCGAACTCAGAAGTGAAACGCCGTAG
CGCCGATGGTAGTGTGGGGTCTCCCCATGCGAGAGTAGGGAACTGCCAGGCATCAAATAAAACGAAAGGC
TCAGTCGAAAGACTGGGCCTTTCGTTTTATCTGTTGTTTGTCGGTGAACTGGATCCTTACTCGAGTCTAG
ACTGCAGTTGATCGGGCACGTAAGAGGTTCCAACTTTCACCATAATGAAATAAGATCACTACCGGGCGTA
TTTTTTGAGTTATCGAGATTTTCAGGAGCTAAGGAAGCTAAAATGGAGAAAAAAATCACTGGATATACCA
CCGTTGATATATCCCAATGGCATCGTAAAGAACATTTTGAGGCATTTCAGTCAGTTGCTCAATGTACCTA
TAACCAGACCGTTCAGCTGGATATTACGGCCTTTTTAAAGACCGTAAAGAAAAATAAGCACAAGTTTTAT
CCGGCCTTTATTCACATTCTTGCCCGCCTGATGAATGCTCATCCGGAATTTCGTATGGCAATGAAAGACG
GTGAGCTGGTGATATGGGATAGTGTTAACCCTTGTTACACCGTTTTCCATGAGCAAACTGAAACGTTTTC
ATCGCTCTGGAGTGAATACCACGACGATTTCCGGCAGTTTCTACACATATATTCGCAAGATGTGGCGTGT
TACGGTGAAAACCTGGCCTATTTCCCTAAAGGGTTTATTGAGAATATGTTTTTCGTCTCAGCCAATCCCT
GGGTGAGTTTCACCAGTTTTGATTTAAACGTGGCCAATATGGACAACTTCTTCGCCCCCGTTTTCACCAT
GGGCAAATATTATACGCAAGGCGACAAGGTGCTGATGCCGCTGGCGATTCAGGTTCATCATGCCGTTTGT
GATGGCTTCCATGTCGGCAGAATGCTTAATGAATTACAACAGTACTGCGATGAGTGGCAGGGCGGGGCGT
AATTTGATATCGAGCTCGCTTGGACTCCTGTTGATAGATCCAGTAATGACCTAAGAACTCCATCTGGATT
TGTTCAGAACGCTCGGTTGCCGCCGGGCGTTTTTTATTGGTGAGAATCCAAGCCTCCGATCAACGTCTCA
TTTTCGCCAAAAGTTGGCCCAGGGCTTCCCGGTATCAACAGGGACACCAGGATTTATTTATTCTGCGAAG
TGATCTTCCGTCACAGGTATTTATTCGGCGCAAAGTGCGTCGGGTGATGCTGCCAACTTACTGATTTAGT
GTATGATGGTGTTTTTGAGGTGCTCCAGTGGCTTCTGTTTCTATCAGCTGTCCCTCCTGTTCAGCTACTG
ACGGGGTGGTGCGTAACGGCAAAAGCACCGCCGGACATCAGCGCTAGCGGAGTGTATACTGGCTTACTAT
GTTGGCACTGATGAGGGTGTCAGTGAAGTGCTTCATGTGGCAGGAGAAAAAAGGCTGCACCGGTGCGTCA
GCAGAATATGTGATACAGGATATATTCCGCTTCCTCGCTCACTGACTCGCTACGCTCGGTCGTTCGACTG
CGGCGAGCGGAAATGGCTTACGAACGGGGCGGAGATTTCCTGGAAGATGCCAGGAAGATACTTAACAGGG
AAGTGAGAGGGCCGCGGCAAAGCCGTTTTTCCATAGGCTCCGCCCCCCTGACAAGCATCACGAAATCTGA
CGCTCAAATCAGTGGTGGCGAAACCCGACAGGACTATAAAGATACCAGGCGTTTCCCCCTGGCGGCTCCC
TCGTGCGCTCTCCTGTTCCTGCCTTTCGGTTTACCGGTGTCATTCCGCTGTTATGGCCGCGTTTGTCTCA
TTCCACGCCTGACACTCAGTTCCGGGTAGGCAGTTCGCTCCAAGCTGGACTGTATGCACGAACCCCCCGT
TCAGTCCGACCGCTGCGCCTTATCCGGTAACTATCGTCTTGAGTCCAACCCGGAAAGACATGCAAAAGCA
CCACTGGCAGCAGCCACTGGTAATTGATTTAGAGGAGTTAGTCTTGAAGTCATGCGCCGGTTAAGGCTAA
ACTGAAAGGACAAGTTTTGGTGACTGCGCTCCTCCAAGCCAGTTACCTCGGTTCAAAGAGTTGGTAGCTC
AGAGAACCTTCGAAAAACCGCCCTGCAAGGCGGTTTTTTCGTTTTCAGAGCAAGAGATTACGCGCAGACC
AAAACGATCTCAAGAAGATCATCTTATTAATCAGATAAAATATTTCTAGATTTCAGTGCAATTTATCTCT
TCAAATGTAGCACCTGAAGTCAGCCCCATACGATATAAGTTGTAATTCTCATGTTTGACAGCTTATCATC
GATAAGCTTCCGATGGCGCGCCGAGAGGCTTTAC
Features (pLannotate 1.2.2; 15 found; start..end, strand, type, name):
     33..335     -  CDS            priA (fragment): PRIA_ECOLI - Experimental evidence at protein level: Swiss-Prot protein existence level 1. Involved in the restart of stalled replication forks. Recognizes and binds the arrested nascent DNA chain at stalled replication forks. It can open the DNA duplex, via its helicase activity, and promote assembly of the primosome and loading of the major replicative helicase DnaB onto DNA. Is also involved in initiation of normal DNA replication in various plasmids and phages. Binds to branched DNA structures that resemble D-loops or to the primosome assembly site (PAS). Binds to DNA in two distinct modes
    478..530     +  ncRNA          L31-Gammaproteobacteria: Accession: RF03157 - L31-Gammaproteobacteria ribosomal protein leader
    538..627     +  CDS            rpmE (fragment): RL31_ECOLI - Experimental evidence at protein level: Swiss-Prot protein existence level 1. Binds the 23S rRNA. From Escherichia coli (strain K12).
    640..1353    +  CDS            Superfolder GFP: Superfolder GFP is a basic (constitutively fluorescent) green fluorescent protein published in 2005, derived from Aequorea victoria. It is reported to be a very rapidly-maturing weak dimer.
   1421..1438    +  CDS            capTEV™ (fragment): composite tag for in vivo biotinylation, TEV protease cleavage, and 6xHis tagging
   1545..1660    +  ncRNA          5S rRNA: Accession: RF00001 - 5S ribosomal RNA
   1664..1710    +  terminator     rrnB T1 terminator: transcription terminator T1 from the E. coli rrnB gene
   1765..1862    +  promoter       cat promoter: promoter of the E. coli cat gene encoding chloramphenicol acetyltransferase
   1863..2522    +  CDS            CmR: chloramphenicol acetyltransferase; cat; confers resistance to chloramphenicol
   2593..2627    +  terminator     lambda t0 terminator: minimal transcription terminator from phage lambda (Scholtissek and Grosse, 1987)
   2773..2916    +  mobile_element IS1 (fragment): prokaryotic transposable element IS1
   3035..3090    -  rep_origin     RSF ori (fragment): Plasmids containing the RSF 1030 origin of replication can be propagated in E. coli cells that contain additional plasmids with compatible origins.
   3178..3723    -  rep_origin     p15A ori: Plasmids containing the medium-copy-number p15A origin of replication can be propagated in E. coli cells that contain a second plasmid with the ColE1 origin.
   3835..3859    +  promoter       tet promoter (fragment): E. coli promoter for tetracycline efflux protein gene
   3880..17      +  promoter       lac UV5 promoter (fragment) (across the origin): E. coli lac promoter with an "up" mutation
