[The description below was written by a language model from this plasmid's Addgene catalogue record and pLannotate feature annotations shown in this document.]
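Description:
pRAR116 is a 3,884 nt bacterial reporter plasmid built on a pACYC-type backbone. It replicates from the p15A origin, which is compatible with ColE1-type plasmids in the same E. coli cell, and is selected with chloramphenicol through a cat promoter-driven CmR gene followed by a lambda t0 terminator. The catalogue lists it as high copy, whereas the feature annotation describes p15A as a medium-copy origin. Short annotated fragments of IS1, an RSF origin, and the tet and lac UV5 promoters appear to be backbone remnants rather than functional parts of the design.

The payload is a translational fusion reporting on expression of the E. coli MG1655 ribosomal protein L31 gene (rpmE). About 400 nt of native upstream sequence supplies the l31 promoter; this region overlaps the oppositely oriented neighbouring gene, which explains the annotated priA fragment. It is followed by the rpmE 5'UTR, which is recognised as the L31 gammaproteobacterial ribosomal protein leader RNA and carries two point substitutions, U58C and U70C. The first 90 nt of the rpmE coding region are then joined through a glycine linker to superfolder GFP. Transcription ends in an rrnB terminator region, which includes 5S rRNA sequence and the T1 terminator. A short match to a composite affinity tag lies downstream of the sfGFP coding sequence.

Because transcription and translation initiation signals are native, sfGFP fluorescence reflects regulation acting through the promoter and leader. The associated study concerns control of L31 expression by Zur, zinc and RNA-mediated repression by the paralog L31p. The construct therefore presumably tests how the two leader mutations affect that regulation, although the record does not state their expected effect.
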