Addgene plasmid #185040: pRAR116
Purpose: 400 nt l31 promoter region, l31 5'UTR U58C and U70C, 90 nt of l31 coding region, glycine linker, sfGFP, trrnB
Depositing lab: Julius Lucks. Depositing organization: Northwestern University. Publication: Zur and zinc increase expression of E. coli ribosomal protein L31 through RNA-mediated repression of the repressor L31p. Rasmussen RA, Wang S, Camarillo JM, Sosnowski V, Cho BK, Goo YA, Lucks JB, O'Halloran TV. Nucleic Acids Res. 2022 Dec 9;50(22):12739-12753. doi: 10.1093/nar/gkac1086. PubMed 36533433.
Backbone
  Vector backbone: p15A oripACYC
  Vector type: Bacterial Expression
Growth in bacteria
  Bacterial resistance: Chloramphenicol, 25 μg/mL
  Growth temperature: 37°C
  Growth strain: DH5alpha
  Copy number: High Copy
Gene/Insert
  Gene/Insert name: L31-sfGFP (alt name: rpmE-sfGFP)
  Species: E. coli MG1655
  Mutation: U58C and U70C of rpmE of 5'UTR, Only first 90 nt of rpmE coding present
  Cloning method: Gibson Cloning
Terms and licenses: Academic/Nonprofit Terms; Industry Terms: Not Available to Industry
How to cite: pRAR116 was a gift from Julius Lucks (Addgene plasmid # 185040 ; http://n2t.net/addgene:185040 ; RRID:Addgene_185040)
